>Addgene plasmid #117828 | pMEG_BB3_YL18H_AC | addgene full sequence | sequence record 234637 | Addgene NGS Result
CATGGACATGGAGGCCCAGAATACCCTCCTTGACAGTCTTGACGTGCGCAGCTCAGGGGCATGATGTGAC
TGTCGCCCGTACATTTAGCCCATACATCCCCATGTATAATCATTTGCATCCATACATTTTGATGGCCGCA
CGGCGCGAAGCAAAAATTACGGCTCCTCGCTGCAGACGTGCGAGCAGGGAAACGCTCCCCTCACAGACGC
GTTGAATTGTCCCCACGCCGCGCCCCTGTAGAGAAATATAAAAGGTTAGGATTTGCCACTGAGGTTCTTC
TTTCATATACTTCCTTTTAAAATCTTGCTAGGATACAGTTCTCACATCACATCCGAACATAAACAACCAT
GGGTAAAAAGCCTGAACTCACCGCGACGTCTGTCGAGAAGTTTCTGATCGAAAAGTTCGACAGCGTCTCC
GACCTGATGCAGCTCTCGGAGGGCGAAGAATCTCGTGCTTTCAGCTTCGATGTAGGAGGGCGTGGATATG
TCCTGCGGGTAAATAGCTGCGCCGATGGTTTCTACAAAGATCGTTATGTTTATCGGCACTTTGCATCGGC
CGCGCTCCCGATTCCGGAAGTGCTTGACATTGGGGAATTCAGCGAGAGCCTGACCTATTGCATCTCCCGC
CGTGCACAGGGTGTCACGTTGCAAGACCTCCCTGAAACCGAACTGCCCGCTGTTCTGCAGCCGGTCGCGG
AGGCCATGGATGCGATCGCTGCGGCCGATCTTAGCCAGACGAGCGGGTTCGGCCCATTCGGACCGCAAGG
AATCGGTCAATACACTACATGGCGTGATTTCATATGCGCGATTGCTGATCCCCATGTGTATCACTGGCAA
ACTGTGATGGACGACACCGTCAGTGCGTCCGTCGCGCAGGCTCTCGATGAGCTGATGCTTTGGGCCGAGG
ACTGCCCCGAAGTCCGGCACCTCGTGCACGCGGATTTCGGCTCCAACAATGTCCTGACGGACAATGGCCG
CATAACAGCGGTCATTGACTGGAGCGAGGCGATGTTCGGGGATTCCCAATACGAGGTCGCCAACATCTTC
TTCTGGAGGCCGTGGTTGGCTTGTATGGAGCAGCAGACGCGCTACTTCGAGCGGAGGCATCCGGAGCTTG
CAGGATCGCCGCGGCTCCGGGCGTATATGCTCCGCATTGGTCTTGACCAACTCTATCAGAGCTTGGTTGA
CGGCAATTTCGATGATGCAGCTTGGGCGCAGGGTCGATGCGACGCAATCGTCCGATCCGGAGCCGGGACT
GTCGGGCGTACACAAATCGCCCGCAGAAGCGCGGCCGTCTGGACCGATGGCTGTGTAGAAGTACTCGCCG
ATAGTGGAAACCGACGCCCCAGCACTCGTCCGAGGGCAAAGGAATAATCAGTACTGACAATAAAAAGATT
CTTGTTTTCAAGAACTTGTCATTTGTATAGTTTTTTTATATTGTAGTTGTTCTATTTTAATCAAATGTTA
GCGTGATTTATATTTTTTTTCGCCTCGACATCATCTGCCCAGATGCGAAGTTAAGTGCGCAGAAAGTAAT
ATCATGCGTCAATCGTATGTGAATGCTGGTCGCTATACTGGCTTGGATCCCAATATTACACCCAAGTAGC
ATGCATAAGCTAAAAGTAACTCGCAGCGCACACCGTGCAGATTCATAAGTCTATGATTAATTGAACGCCA
ATAACCCGGCTTACTACAAGTACAAGTAGGTATACATAGCGGTAATGAATCATTAGAAAAAAAAAAAAAC
AAAAAAAAACAAAACAAACTGTTGTGGATGCATCAACAGTAGTACATAGTTGTACAGTAGTACATAGTTG
TACGATGTACTTGTACTTGTAAAAGCAAAAATGTACAATATCTCAGGGAGCGCAACTTTTACGTTCGAAG
AACAATGTACCGCGTACCGCATTCTGGATTCTGCGGAACGTCTAACCTGGAAATACGATTTTTTTTTTCT
TTCATTTTTTTTGCTTCTTCAAAAGTATGGTAATTTCCTACCATTACAGTTGACACTGAACGAGGGGGGA
TTGAATTTAAGCAAAAAATTAAATCAAAATACCTTTATGTATCCAGCCCATGTAATAAACAAAAGGATTA
TATAACAAGAAATAAATATATACCTTTAATGGATCATTAGAATAAAAATAATAAATACGAGAAGCACACC
AGAGAAGCTTTTTGATTGCCACTATACCGCTACTTTGGTATATTCTTATTATAATTGTTGAATTTGCAAG
ATAGAATGTGCCATTCATTGGAGAGAAATCGAAGGAATATGTGGGATGAAATGACTAGAAGTATGAACAA
TGAGAATAGTACATACTTGTACCTGTATTTCTAGAAGAGAGAAAGACAGTTGAGTGTGTGATTCTCGTCC
AATAATAATCTCAATAGTAACGTGTGAATAGCTGTTCTTTGATAGTTGATATTTCTCGATGACTATTTAT
GTTGTACAAGGGATTTTTTTCGTTGCTGTTGATTTCGAATTAGGCAATGCAGATATCATTTATGCTATCC
ATATTTAAGATTTCCCATACGCATTTATAACATTTATTCTACATAAATTGTTAAATGAACGAACTGCCAT
TATAAATTGTTTCCTAAATAGGAAGTGTTTTTCATAAAGCAAGTAAGTTGTCTAATAATACTAAGTAATA
AAAATAAGTTCATACAATATATTTTGAGAACATCATTTGGAGGCGGTAGATGGAGTCTGTTTATTATTAA
ACAATGCGAGATGACCCCTTAAATATTGAGAACATCAGTTGGAGGCGGCAGATGGAGTCTGTCTATTTAG
CAATGGGACATGACTGTCACGTATCATCATGATGTATATATATAATACATATAATATTATATAACACGAT
TTTTTTAAATTATTGGCCCGAAAATTAATCAGTGTAGACTGGATCCGCTGTGAGCAAAAGGCCAGCAAAA
GGCCAGGAACCGTAAAAAGGCCGCGTTGCTGGCGTTTTTCCATAGGCTCCGCCCCCCTGACGAGCATCAC
AAAAATCGACGCTCAAGTCAGAGGTGGCGAAACCCGACAGGACTATAAAGATACCAGGCGTTTCCCCCTG
GAAGCTCCCTCGTGCGCTCTCCTGTTCCGACCCTGCCGCTTACCGGATACCTGTCCGCCTTTCTCCCTTC
GGGAAGCGTGGCGCTTTCTCATAGCTCACGCTGTAGGTATCTCAGTTCGGTGTAGGTCGTTCGCTCCAAG
CTGGGCTGTGTGCACGAACCCCCCGTTCAGCCCGACCGCTGCGCCTTATCCGGTAACTATCGTCTTGAGT
CCAACCCGGTAAGACACGACTTATCGCCACTGGCAGCAGCCACTGGTAACAGGATTAGCAGAGCGAGGTA
TGTAGGCGGTGCTACAGAGTTCTTGAAGTGGTGGCCTAACTACGGCTACACTAGAAGAACAGTATTTGGT
ATCTGCGCTCTGCTGAAGCCAGTTACCTTCGGAAAAAGAGTTGGTAGCTCTTGATCCGGCAAACAAACCA
CCGCTGGTAGCGGTGGTTTTTTTGTTTGCAAGCAGCAGATTACGCGCAGAAAAAAAGGATCTCAAGAAGA
TCCTTTGATCTTTTCTACGGGGTGGAGCGCAAAAAACCCCGCCCCTGACAGGGCGGGGTTTTTTCGCGAT
CGGAGACCGGATCCCTCGAGGGTCTCCAATT
Features (pLannotate 1.2.2; 4 found; start..end, strand, type, name):
      5..1580    +  gene           hphMX6: yeast selectable marker conferring hygromycin resistance
   1383..1580    +  terminator     TEF terminator: Ashbya gossypii TEF terminator
   1739..1759    -  promoter       URA3 promoter (fragment): S. cerevisiae URA3
   2977..3565    -  rep_origin     ori: high-copy-number ColE1/pMB1/pBR322/pUC origin of replication
