[The description below was written by a language model from this plasmid's Addgene catalogue record and pLannotate feature annotations shown in this document.]
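Description:
pMEG_BB3_YL18H_AC is an empty level-3 (BB3) recipient backbone from the GoldenMOCS Golden Gate cloning system, adapted for the yeast Yarrowia lipolytica. It is catalogued as a bacterial and yeast expression vector and carries no gene insert. Its stated role is to receive two transcription units, so that a pair of expression cassettes built at an earlier cloning level can be combined in one plasmid for metabolic engineering. The "AC" suffix presumably refers to the fusion sites flanking the assembly position, although the record does not define it. The depositor notes that the plasmid currently holds a 34 bp GoldenMOCS-Yali linker designated AB.

Propagation in E. coli relies on a high-copy ColE1/pUC-type origin. Selection uses hygromycin in both hosts. The annotated hphMX6 cassette, which ends in the Ashbya gossypii TEF terminator, is the only resistance marker detected, consistent with the listing of hygromycin as the bacterial selection agent. A dominant drug marker of this kind suits wild-type Y. lipolytica strains, which lack auxotrophies, and that is the focus of the associated publication. The only other annotation is a very short match to the S. cerevisiae URA3 promoter, which is probably incidental.

The record does not state how the plasmid is maintained in Yarrowia, and no yeast replication origin or genomic integration locus is annotated. More than a kilobase between the hygromycin cassette and the bacterial origin is unannotated and may hold such host-specific elements. The sequenced record is 3,671 nt, whereas the catalogue gives a backbone size of 4,649 bp, and the available information does not explain this difference.
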