Addgene plasmid #117828: pMEG_BB3_YL18H_AC
Purpose: (Empty Backbone) GoldenMOCS backbone for 2 TU in Y. lipolytica
Depositing lab: Michael Sauer. Depositing organization: Universitaet fur Bodenkultur Wien (BOKU-WIEN). Publication: Golden Gate based metabolic engineering strategy for wild-type strains of Yarrowia lipolytica. Egermeier M, Sauer M, Marx H. FEMS Microbiol Lett. 2019 Jan 29. pii: 5304171. doi: 10.1093/femsle/fnz022. PubMed 30698703.
Backbone
  Vector backbone: pMEG_BB3_YL18H_AC
  Backbone size (bp): 4649
  Vector type: Bacterial Expression, Yeast Expression
Growth in bacteria
  Bacterial resistance: Hygromycin, 200 μg/mL
  Growth temperature: 37°C
  Growth strain: DH5alpha
  Copy number: High Copy
Gene/Insert
  Gene/Insert name: None
Terms and licenses: Academic/Nonprofit Terms; Industry Terms: Not Available to Industry
Depositor comments: Contains 34 bp GoldenMOCS-Yali Linker AB
How to cite: pMEG_BB3_YL18H_AC was a gift from Michael Sauer (Addgene plasmid # 117828 ; http://n2t.net/addgene:117828 ; RRID:Addgene_117828)
